Addgene plasmid #47281: TAL3562
Depositing lab: Keith Joung. Depositing organization: Massachusetts General Hospital. Publication: Targeted gene disruption in somatic zebrafish cells using engineered TALENs. Sander JD, Cade L, Khayter C, Reyon D, Peterson RT, Joung JK, Yeh JR. Nat Biotechnol. 2011 Aug 5;29(8):697-8. doi: 10.1038/nbt.1934. PubMed 21822241.
Backbone
  Vector backbone: JDS71
  Backbone manufacturer: Addgene plasmid #32287
  Backbone size w/o insert (bp): 6447
  Vector type: Mammalian Expression ; T7
Growth in bacteria
  Bacterial resistance: Ampicillin, 100 μg/mL
  Growth temperature: 37°C
  Growth strain: XL1 Blue
  Copy number: High Copy
Gene/Insert
  Gene/Insert name: ZebrafishCommunity-stxbp1a-left (alt name: stxbp1a)
  Species: D. rerio (zebrafish)
  Insert size (bp): 1430
  Entrez Gene: stxbp1a (a.k.a. fj43h10, stxbp1, wu:fj36d12, wu:fj43h10, zgc:114171)
  Promoter: CMV
  Tag / fusion protein: 3X Flag (N terminal on backbone); WT FOKI (C terminal on backbone)
  Cloning method: Restriction Enzyme; 5′ cloning site BsmBI (destroyed during cloning); 3′ cloning site BsmBI (destroyed during cloning)
  Sequencing primers: 5′ CMV-F; 3′ BGH-rev
Terms and licenses: Academic/Nonprofit Terms; Industry Terms: Not Available to Industry
Depositor comments: Target binding site: TCAGCTTGCCCTGACCCC It is strongly recommended that users perform a diagnostic digest to verify this plasmid prior to use. For example, a double digest of the plasmid with BamHI and KpnI should result in two bands at 2.3kb and 5.8kb.
How to cite: TAL3562 was a gift from Keith Joung (Addgene plasmid # 47281 ; http://n2t.net/addgene:47281 ; RRID:Addgene_47281)
