[The description below was written by a language model from this plasmid's Addgene catalogue record.]
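Description:
TAL3562 is a TALEN expression plasmid built on the JDS71 backbone, a roughly 6.4 kb vector classed as mammalian expression with a T7 promoter. It encodes the "left" half of a TALE nuclease pair directed against the zebrafish (D. rerio) gene stxbp1a. The approximately 1.4 kb insert is an engineered TAL effector repeat array rather than a copy of the stxbp1a gene itself. It was placed into the backbone through BsmBI sites that were destroyed during cloning, which is typical of type IIS assembly that leaves a seamless in-frame junction. The plasmid is maintained in E. coli at high copy under ampicillin selection. No feature table is supplied, so the origin of replication and other backbone elements are not specified in the record.

The backbone supplies the sequences flanking the repeat array: an N-terminal 3X Flag epitope for detecting the protein, and a C-terminal wild-type FokI nuclease domain. Expression is driven by the CMV promoter in transfected cells. The T7 designation indicates that the same coding region can be transcribed in vitro to make mRNA, the usual route for delivering nucleases into zebrafish embryos. FokI cleaves only as a dimer, so this construct is meant to be used with a matching "right" TALEN that binds the opposite strand nearby. Together the two monomers create a double-strand break in the spacer between their binding sites, and error-prone repair of the break yields insertions and deletions that disrupt stxbp1a. The associated publication describes targeted gene disruption in somatic zebrafish cells with such engineered TALENs. The depositor recommends checking the plasmid by diagnostic restriction digest before use.
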