>Addgene plasmid #47281 | TAL3562 | depositor partial sequence | sequence record 67368 | Insert sequence
ATGGACTACAAAGACCATGACGGTGATTATAAAGATCATGACATCGATTACAAGGATGACGATGACAAGA
TGGCCCCCAAGAAGAAGAGGAAGGTGGGCATTCACCGCGGGGTACCTATGGTGGACTTGAGGACACTCGG
TTATTCGCAACAGCAACAGGAGAAAATCAAGCCTAAGGTCAGGAGCACCGTCGCGCAACACCACGAGGCG
CTTGTGGGGCATGGCTTCACTCATGCGCATATTGTCGCGCTTTCACAGCACCCTGCGGCGCTTGGGACGG
TGGCTGTCAAATACCAAGATATGATTGCGGCCCTGCCCGAAGCCACGCACGAGGCAATTGTAGGGGTCGG
TAAACAGTGGTCGGGAGCGCGAGCACTTGAGGCGCTGCTGACTGTGGCGGGTGAGCTTAGGGGGCCTCCG
CTCCAGCTCGACACCGGGCAGCTGCTGAAGATCGCGAAGAGAGGGGGAGTAACAGCGGTAGAGGCAGTGC
ACGCCTGGCGCAATGCGCTCACCGGGGCCCCCTTGAACCTGACCCCAGACCAGGTAGTCGCAATCGCGTC
ACATGACGGGGGAAAGCAAGCCCTGGAAACCGTGCAAAGGTTGTTGCCGGTCCTTTGTCAAGACCACGGC
CTTACACCGGAGCAAGTCGTGGCCATTGCAAGCAACATCGGTGGCAAACAGGCTCTTGAGACGGTTCAGA
GACTTCTCCCAGTTCTCTGTCAAGCCCACGGGCTGACTCCCGATCAAGTTGTAGCGATTGCGAATAACAA
TGGAGGGAAACAAGCATTGGAGACTGTCCAACGGCTCCTTCCCGTGTTGTGTCAAGCCCACGGTTTGACG
CCTGCACAAGTGGTCGCCATCGCCAGCCATGATGGCGGTAAGCAGGCGCTGGAAACAGTACAGCGCCTGC
TGCCTGTACTGTGCCAGGATCATGGACTGACCCCAGACCAGGTAGTCGCAATCGCGTCAAACGGAGGGGG
AAAGCAAGCCCTGGAAACCGTGCAAAGGTTGTTGCCGGTCCTTTGTCAAGACCACGGCCTTACACCGGAG
CAAGTCGTGGCCATTGCAAGCAATGGGGGTGGCAAACAGGCTCTTGAGACGGTTCAGAGACTTCTCCCAG
TTCTCTGTCAAGCCCACGGGCTGACTCCCGATCAAGTTGTAGCGATTGCGAATAACAATGGAGGGAAACA
AGCATTGGAGACTGTCCAACGGCTCCTTCCCGTGTTGTGTCAAGCCCACGGTTTGACGCCTGCACAAGTG
GTCGCCATCGCCAGCCATGATGGCGGTAAGCAGGCGCTGGAAACAGTACAGCGCCTGCTGCCTGTACTGT
GCCAGGATCATGGACTGACCCCAGACCAGGTAGTCGCAATCGCGTCACATGACGGGGGAAAGCAAGCCCT
GGAAACCGTGCAAAGGTTGTTGCCGGTCCTTTGTCAAGACCACGGCCTTACACCGGAGCAAGTCGTGGCC
ATTGCATCCCACGACGGTGGCAAACAGGCTCTTGAGACGGTTCAGAGACTTCTCCCAGTTCTCTGTCAAG
CCCACGGGCTGACTCCCGATCAAGTTGTAGCGATTGCGTCCAACGGTGGAGGGAAACAAGCATTGGAGAC
TGTCCAACGGCTCCTTCCCGTGTTGTGTCAAGCCCACGGTTTGACGCCTGCACAAGTGGTCGCCATCGCC
AACAACAACGGCGGTAAGCAGGCGCTGGAAACAGTACAGCGCCTGCTGCCTGTACTGTGCCAGGATCATG
GACTGACCCCAGACCAGGTAGTCGCAATCGCGTCGAACATTGGGGGAAAGCAAGCCCTGGAAACCGTGCA
AAGGTTGTTGCCGGTCCTTTGTCAAGACCACGGCCTTACACCGGAGCAAGTCGTGGCCATTGCATCCCAC
GACGGTGGCAAACAGGCTCTTGAGACGGTTCAGAGACTTCTCCCAGTTCTCTGTCAAGCCCACGGGCTGA
CTCCCGATCAAGTTGTAGCGATTGCGTCGCATGACGGAGGGAAACAAGCATTGGAGACTGTCCAACGGCT
CCTTCCCGTGTTGTGTCAAGCCCACGGTTTGACGCCTGCACAAGTGGTCGCCATCGCCAGCCATGATGGC
GGTAAGCAGGCGCTGGAAACAGTACAGCGCCTGCTGCCTGTACTGTGCCAGGATCATGGACTGACACCCG
AACAGGTGGTCGCCATTGCTTCCCACGACGGAGGACGGCCAGCCTTGGAG
