>Addgene plasmid #47281 | TAL3562 | addgene partial sequence | sequence record 69287 | JDS-TALEN-F 5'-TAGGGGTCGGTAAACAGTGG-3'
CTGACTGTGGCGGGTGAGCTTAGGGGGCCTCCGCTCCAGCTCGACACCGGGCAGCTGCTGAAGATCGCGA
AGAGAGGGGGAGTAACAGCGGTAGAGGCAGTGCACGCCTGGCGCAATGCGCTCACCGGGGCCCCCTTGAA
CCTGACCCCAGACCAGGTAGTCGCAATCGCGTCACATGACGGGGGAAAGCAAGCCCTGGAAACCGTGCAA
AGGTTGTTGCCGGTCCTTTGTCAAGACCACGGCCTTACACCGGAGCAAGTCGTGGCCATTGCAAGCAACA
TCGGTGGCAAACAGGCTCTTGAGACGGTTCAGAGACTTCTCCCAGTTCTCTGTCAAGCCCACGGGCTGAC
TCCCGATCAAGTTGTAGCGATTGCGAATAACAATGGAGGGAAACAAGCATTGGAGACTGTCCAACGGCTC
CTTCCCGTGTTGTGTCAAGCCCACGGTTTGACGCCTGCACAAGTGGTCGCCATCGCCAGCCATGATGGCG
GTAAGCAGGCGCTGGAAACAGTACAGCGCCTGCTGCCTGTACTGTGCCAGGATCATGGACTGACCCCAGA
CCAGGTAGTCGCAATCGCGTCAAACGGAGGGGGAAAGCAAGCCCTGGAAACCGTGCAAAGGTTGTTGCCG
GTCCTTTGTCAAGACCACGGCCTTACACCGGAGCAAGTCGTGGCCATTGCAAGCAATGGGGGTGGCAAAC
AGGCTCTTGAGACGGTTCAGAGACTTCTCCCAGTTCTCTGTCAAGCCCACGGGCTGACTCCCGATCAAGT
TGTAGCGATTGCGAATAACAATGGAGGGAAACAAGCATTGGAGACTGTCCAACGGCTCCTTCCCGTGTTG
TGTCA
